>Addgene plasmid #92397 | pCI Cas9 H2B-RFP | depositor full sequence | sequence record 178235 | pCI Cas9 H2B-RFP sequence 10815 bps
GGTCGACATTGATTATTGACTAGTTATTAATAGTAATCAATTACGGGGTCATTAGTTCATAGCCCATATA
TGGAGTTCCGCGTTACATAACTTACGGTAAATGGCCCGCCTGGCTGACCGCCCAACGACCCCCGCCCATT
GACGTCAATAATGACGTATGTTCCCATAGTAACGCCAATAGGGACTTTCCATTGACGTCAATGGGTGGAG
TATTTACGGTAAACTGCCCACTTGGCAGTACATCAAGTGTATCATATGCCAAGTACGCCCCCTATTGACG
TCAATGACGGTAAATGGCCCGCCTGGCATTATGCCCAGTACATGACCTTATGGGACTTTCCTACTTGGCA
GTACATCTACGTATTAGTCATCGCTATTACCATGGTCGAGGTGAGCCCCACGTTCTGCTTCACTCTCCCC
ATCTCCCCCCCCTCCCCACCCCCAATTTTGTATTTATTTATTTTTTAATTATTTTGTGCAGCGATGGGGG
CGGGGGGGGGGGGGGCGCGCGCCAGGCGGGGCGGGGCGGGGCGAGGGGCGGGGCGGGGCGAGGCGGAGAG
GTGCGGCGGCAGCCAATCAGAGCGGCGCGCTCCGAAAGTTTCCTTTTATGGCGAGGCGGCGGCGGCGGCG
GCCCTATAAAAAGCGAAGCGCGCGGCGGGCGGGAGTCGCTGCGTTGCCTTCGCCCCGTGCCCCGCTCCGC
GCCGCCTCGCGCCGCCCGCCCCGGCTCTGACTGACCGCGTTACTCCCACAGGTGAGCGGGCGGGACGGCC
CTTCTCCTCCGGGCTGTAATTAGCGCTTGGTTTAATGACGGCTCGTTTCTTTTCTGTGGCTGCGTGAAAG
CCTTAAAGGGCTCCGGGAGGGCCCTTTGTGCGGGGGGGAGCGGCTCGGGGGGTGCGTGCGTGTGTGTGTG
CGTGGGGAGCGCCGCGTGCGGCCCGCGCTGCCCGGCGGCTGTGAGCGCTGCGGGCGCGGCGCGGGGCTTT
GTGCGCTCCGCGTGTGCGCGAGGGGAGCGCGGCCGGGGGCGGTGCCCCGCGGTGCGGGGGGGCTGCGAGG
GGAACAAAGGCTGCGTGCGGGGTGTGTGCGTGGGGGGGTGAGCAGGGGGTGTGGGCGCGGCGGTCGGGCT
GTAACCCCCCCCTGCACCCCCCTCCCCGAGTTGCTGAGCACGGCCCGGCTTCGGGTGCGGGGCTCCGTAC
GGGGCGTGGCGCGGGGCTCGCCGTGCCGGGCGGGGGGTGGCGGCAGGTGGGGGTGCCGGGCGGGGCGGGG
CCGCCTCGGGCCGGGGAGGGCTCGGGGGAGGGGCGCGGCGGCCCCCGGAGCGCCGGCGGCTGTCGAGGCG
CGGCGAGCCGCAGCCATTGCCTTTTATGGTAATCGTGCGAGAGGGCGCAGGGACTTCCTTTGTCCCAAAT
CTGTGCGGAGCCGAAATCTGGGAGGCGCCGCCGCACCCCCTCTAGCGGGCGCGGGGCGAAGCGGTGCGGC
GCCGGCAGGAAGGAAATGGGCGGGGAGGGCCTTCGTGCGTCGCCGCGCCGCCGTCCCCTTCTCCCTCTCC
AGCCTCGGGGCTGTCCGCGGGGGGACGGCTGCCTTCGGGGGGGACGGGGCAGGGCGGGGTTCGGCTTCTG
GCGTGTGACCGGCGGCTCTAGAGCCTCTGCTAACCATGTTCATGCCTTCTTCTTTTTCCTACAGCTCCTG
GGCAACGTGCTGGTTATTGTGCTGTCTCATCATTTTGGCAAAGAATTGCTCGAGAGTTCGAAGCCTTAAG
TACGCGTAGGCGCGCCTTAATTAACGTTTAAACGCTAGCTCATCGATAAGCTTGATGCCACCATGGCCCC
AAAGAAGAAGCGGAAGGTCGGTATCCACGGAGTCCCAGCAGCCGACAAGAAGTACAGCATCGGCCTGGAC
ATCGGCACCAACTCTGTGGGCTGGGCCGTGATCACCGACGAGTACAAGGTGCCCAGCAAGAAATTCAAGG
TGCTGGGCAACACCGACCGGCACAGCATCAAGAAGAACCTGATCGGAGCCCTGCTGTTCGACAGCGGCGA
AACAGCCGAGGCCACCCGGCTGAAGAGAACCGCCAGAAGAAGATACACCAGACGGAAGAACCGGATCTGC
TATCTGCAAGAGATCTTCAGCAACGAGATGGCCAAGGTGGACGACAGCTTCTTCCACAGACTGGAAGAGT
CCTTCCTGGTGGAAGAGGATAAGAAGCACGAGCGGCACCCCATCTTCGGCAACATCGTGGACGAGGTGGC
CTACCACGAGAAGTACCCCACCATCTACCACCTGAGAAAGAAACTGGTGGACAGCACCGACAAGGCCGAC
CTGCGGCTGATCTATCTGGCCCTGGCCCACATGATCAAGTTCCGGGGCCACTTCCTGATCGAGGGCGACC
TGAACCCCGACAACAGCGACGTGGACAAGCTGTTCATCCAGCTGGTGCAGACCTACAACCAGCTGTTCGA
GGAAAACCCCATCAACGCCAGCGGCGTGGACGCCAAGGCCATCCTGTCTGCCAGACTGAGCAAGAGCAGA
CGGCTGGAAAATCTGATCGCCCAGCTGCCCGGCGAGAAGAAGAATGGCCTGTTCGGAAACCTGATTGCCC
TGAGCCTGGGCCTGACCCCCAACTTCAAGAGCAACTTCGACCTGGCCGAGGATGCCAAACTGCAGCTGAG
CAAGGACACCTACGACGACGACCTGGACAACCTGCTGGCCCAGATCGGCGACCAGTACGCCGACCTGTTT
CTGGCCGCCAAGAACCTGTCCGACGCCATCCTGCTGAGCGACATCCTGAGAGTGAACACCGAGATCACCA
AGGCCCCCCTGAGCGCCTCTATGATCAAGAGATACGACGAGCACCACCAGGACCTGACCCTGCTGAAAGC
TCTCGTGCGGCAGCAGCTGCCTGAGAAGTACAAAGAGATTTTCTTCGACCAGAGCAAGAACGGCTACGCC
GGCTACATTGACGGCGGAGCCAGCCAGGAAGAGTTCTACAAGTTCATCAAGCCCATCCTGGAAAAGATGG
ACGGCACCGAGGAACTGCTCGTGAAGCTGAACAGAGAGGACCTGCTGCGGAAGCAGCGGACCTTCGACAA
CGGCAGCATCCCCCACCAGATCCACCTGGGAGAGCTGCACGCCATTCTGCGGCGGCAGGAAGATTTTTAC
CCATTCCTGAAGGACAACCGGGAAAAGATCGAGAAGATCCTGACCTTCCGCATCCCCTACTACGTGGGCC
CTCTGGCCAGGGGAAACAGCAGATTCGCCTGGATGACCAGAAAGAGCGAGGAAACCATCACCCCCTGGAA
CTTCGAGGAAGTGGTGGACAAGGGCGCTTCCGCCCAGAGCTTCATCGAGCGGATGACCAACTTCGATAAG
AACCTGCCCAACGAGAAGGTGCTGCCCAAGCACAGCCTGCTGTACGAGTACTTCACCGTGTATAACGAGC
TGACCAAAGTGAAATACGTGACCGAGGGAATGAGAAAGCCCGCCTTCCTGAGCGGCGAGCAGAAAAAGGC
CATCGTGGACCTGCTGTTCAAGACCAACCGGAAAGTGACCGTGAAGCAGCTGAAAGAGGACTACTTCAAG
AAAATCGAGTGCTTCGACTCCGTGGAAATCTCCGGCGTGGAAGATCGGTTCAACGCCTCCCTGGGCACAT
ACCACGATCTGCTGAAAATTATCAAGGACAAGGACTTCCTGGACAATGAGGAAAACGAGGACATTCTGGA
AGATATCGTGCTGACCCTGACACTGTTTGAGGACAGAGAGATGATCGAGGAACGGCTGAAAACCTATGCC
CACCTGTTCGACGACAAAGTGATGAAGCAGCTGAAGCGGCGGAGATACACCGGCTGGGGCAGGCTGAGCC
GGAAGCTGATCAACGGCATCCGGGACAAGCAGTCCGGCAAGACAATCCTGGATTTCCTGAAGTCCGACGG
CTTCGCCAACAGAAACTTCATGCAGCTGATCCACGACGACAGCCTGACCTTTAAAGAGGACATCCAGAAA
GCCCAGGTGTCCGGCCAGGGCGATAGCCTGCACGAGCACATTGCCAATCTGGCCGGCAGCCCCGCCATTA
AGAAGGGCATCCTGCAGACAGTGAAGGTGGTGGACGAGCTCGTGAAAGTGATGGGCCGGCACAAGCCCGA
GAACATCGTGATCGAAATGGCCAGAGAGAACCAGACCACCCAGAAGGGACAGAAGAACAGCCGCGAGAGA
ATGAAGCGGATCGAAGAGGGCATCAAAGAGCTGGGCAGCCAGATCCTGAAAGAACACCCCGTGGAAAACA
CCCAGCTGCAGAACGAGAAGCTGTACCTGTACTACCTGCAGAATGGGCGGGATATGTACGTGGACCAGGA
ACTGGACATCAACCGGCTGTCCGACTACGATGTGGACCATATCGTGCCTCAGAGCTTTCTGAAGGACGAC
TCCATCGACAACAAGGTGCTGACCAGAAGCGACAAGAACCGGGGCAAGAGCGACAACGTGCCCTCCGAAG
AGGTCGTGAAGAAGATGAAGAACTACTGGCGGCAGCTGCTGAACGCCAAGCTGATTACCCAGAGAAAGTT
CGACAATCTGACCAAGGCCGAGAGAGGCGGCCTGAGCGAACTGGATAAGGCCGGCTTCATCAAGAGACAG
CTGGTGGAAACCCGGCAGATCACAAAGCACGTGGCACAGATCCTGGACTCCCGGATGAACACTAAGTACG
ACGAGAATGACAAGCTGATCCGGGAAGTGAAAGTGATCACCCTGAAGTCCAAGCTGGTGTCCGATTTCCG
GAAGGATTTCCAGTTTTACAAAGTGCGCGAGATCAACAACTACCACCACGCCCACGACGCCTACCTGAAC
GCCGTCGTGGGAACCGCCCTGATCAAAAAGTACCCTAAGCTGGAAAGCGAGTTCGTGTACGGCGACTACA
AGGTGTACGACGTGCGGAAGATGATCGCCAAGAGCGAGCAGGAAATCGGCAAGGCTACCGCCAAGTACTT
CTTCTACAGCAACATCATGAACTTTTTCAAGACCGAGATTACCCTGGCCAACGGCGAGATCCGGAAGCGG
CCTCTGATCGAGACAAACGGCGAAACCGGGGAGATCGTGTGGGATAAGGGCCGGGATTTTGCCACCGTGC
GGAAAGTGCTGAGCATGCCCCAAGTGAATATCGTGAAAAAGACCGAGGTGCAGACAGGCGGCTTCAGCAA
AGAGTCTATCCTGCCCAAGAGGAACAGCGATAAGCTGATCGCCAGAAAGAAGGACTGGGACCCTAAGAAG
TACGGCGGCTTCGACAGCCCCACCGTGGCCTATTCTGTGCTGGTGGTGGCCAAAGTGGAAAAGGGCAAGT
CCAAGAAACTGAAGAGTGTGAAAGAGCTGCTGGGGATCACCATCATGGAAAGAAGCAGCTTCGAGAAGAA
TCCCATCGACTTTCTGGAAGCCAAGGGCTACAAAGAAGTGAAAAAGGACCTGATCATCAAGCTGCCTAAG
TACTCCCTGTTCGAGCTGGAAAACGGCCGGAAGAGAATGCTGGCCTCTGCCGGCGAACTGCAGAAGGGAA
ACGAACTGGCCCTGCCCTCCAAATATGTGAACTTCCTGTACCTGGCCAGCCACTATGAGAAGCTGAAGGG
CTCCCCCGAGGATAATGAGCAGAAACAGCTGTTTGTGGAACAGCACAAGCACTACCTGGACGAGATCATC
GAGCAGATCAGCGAGTTCTCCAAGAGAGTGATCCTGGCCGACGCTAATCTGGACAAAGTGCTGTCCGCCT
ACAACAAGCACCGGGATAAGCCCATCAGAGAGCAGGCCGAGAATATCATCCACCTGTTTACCCTGACCAA
TCTGGGAGCCCCTGCCGCCTTCAAGTACTTTGACACCACCATCGACCGGAAGAGGTACACCAGCACCAAA
GAGGTGCTGGACGCCACCCTGATCCACCAGAGCATCACCGGCCTGTACGAGACACGGATCGACCTGTCTC
AGCTGGGAGGCGACAAAAGGCCGGCGGCCACGAAAAAGGCCGGCCAGGCAAAAAAGAAAAAGTAATGATA
GATCGAATTCCTGCAGCCCGGGGGATCCGCCCCTCTCCCTCCCCCCCCCCTAACGTTACTGGCCGAAGCC
GCTTGGAATAAGGCCGGTGTGCGTTTGTCTATATGTTATTTTCCACCATATTGCCGTCTTTTGGCAATGT
GAGGGCCCGGAAACCTGGCCCTGTCTTCTTGACGAGCATTCCTAGGGGTCTTTCCCCTCTCGCCAAAGGA
ATGCAAGGTCTGTTGAATGTCGTGAAGGAAGCAGTTCCTCTGGAAGCTTCTTGAAGACAAACAACGTCTG
TAGCGACCCTTTGCAGGCAGCGGAACCCCCCACCTGGCGACAGGTGCCTCTGCGGCCAAAAGCCACGTGT
ATAAGATACACCTGCAAAGGCGGCACAACCCCAGTGCCACGTTGTGAGTTGGATAGTTGTGGAAAGAGTC
AAATGGCTCTCCTCAAGCGTATTCAACAAGGGGCTGAAGGATGCCCAGAAGGTACCCCATTGTATGGGAT
CTGATCTGGGGCCTCGGTACACATGCTTTACATGTGTTTAGTCGAGGTTAAAAAAACGTCTAGGCCCCCC
GAACCACGGGGACGTGGTTTTCCTTTGAAAAACACGATGATAATATGGCCACAACCATGGTTATGCCAGA
GCCAGCGAAGTCTGCTCCCGCCCCGAAAAAGGGCTCCAAGAAGGCGGTGACTAAGGCGCAGAAGAAAGGC
GGCAAGAAGCGCAAGCGCAGCCGCAAGGAGAGCTATTCCATCTATGTGTACAAGGTTCTGAAGCAGGTCC
ACCCTGACACCGGCATTTCGTCCAAGGCCATGGGCATCATGAATTCGTTTGTGAACGACATTTTCGAGCG
CATCGCAGGTGAGGCTTCCCGCCTGGCGCATTACAACAAGCGCTCGACCATCACCTCCAGGGAGATCCAG
ACGGCCGTGCGCCTGCTGCTGCCTGGGGAGTTGGCCAAGCACGCCGTGTCCGAGGGTACTAAGGCCATCA
CCAAGTACACCAGCGCTAAGGATCCACCGGTCGCCACCATGGCCTCCTCCGAGGACGTCATCAAGGAGTT
CATGCGCTTCAAGGTGCGCATGGAGGGCTCCGTGAACGGCCACGAGTTCGAGATCGAGGGCGAGGGCGAG
GGCCGCCCCTACGAGGGCACCCAGACCGCCAAGCTGAAGGTGACCAAGGGCGGCCCCCTGCCCTTCGCCT
GGGACATCCTGTCCCCTCAGTTCCAGTACGGCTCCAAGGCCTACGTGAAGCACCCCGCCGACATCCCCGA
CTACTTGAAGCTGTCCTTCCCCGAGGGCTTCAAGTGGGAGCGCGTGATGAACTTCGAGGACGGCGGCGTG
GTGACCGTGACCCAGGACTCCTCCCTGCAGGACGGCGAGTTCATCTACAAGGTGAAGCTGCGCGGCACCA
ACTTCCCCTCCGACGGCCCCGTAATGCAGAAGAAGACCATGGGCTGGGAGGCCTCCACCGAGCGGATGTA
CCCCGAGGACGGCGCCCTGAAGGGCGAGATCAAGATGAGGCTGAAGCTGAAGGACGGCGGCCACTACGAC
GCCGAGGTCAAGACCACCTACATGGCCAAGAAGCCCGTGCAGCTGCCCGGCGCCTACAAGACCGACATCA
AGCTGGACATCACCTCCCACAACGAGGACTACACCATCGTGGAACAGTACGAGCGCGCCGAGGGCCGCCA
CTCCACCGGCGCCTAAGCGGCCGCAATTCACTCCTCAGGTGCAGGCTGCCTATCAGAAGGTGGTGGCTGG
TGTGGCCAATGCCCTGGCTCACAAATACCACTGAGATCTTTTTCCCTCTGCCAAAAATTATGGGGACATC
ATGAAGCCCCTTGAGCATCTGACTTCTGGCTAATAAAGGAAATTTATTTTCATTGCAATAGTGTGTTGGA
ATTTTTTGTGTCTCTCACTCGGAAGGACATATGGGAGGGCAAATCATTTAAAACATCAGAATGAGTATTT
GGTTTAGAGTTTGGCAACATATGCCCATATGCTGGCTGCCATGAACAAAGGTTGGCTATAAAGAGGTCAT
CAGTATATGAAACAGCCCCCTGCTGTCCATTCCTTATTCCATAGAAAAGCCTTGACTTGAGGTTAGATTT
TTTTTATATTTTGTTTTGTGTTATTTTTTTCTTTAACATCCCTAAAATTTTCCTTACATGTTTTACTAGC
CAGATTTTTCCTCCTCTCCTGACTACTCCCAGTCATAGCTGTCCCTCTTCTCTTATGGAGATCCCTCGAC
CTGCACCGTCGACCAGCTGGTCGACGGTGCACCGTCGACCAGCTTGGCGTAATCATGGTCATAGCTGTTT
CCTGTGTGAAATTGTTATCCGCTCACAATTCCACACAACATACGAGCCGGAAGCATAAAGTGTAAAGCCT
GGGGTGCCTAATGAGTGAGCTAACTCACATTAATTGCGTTGCGCTCACTGCCCGCTTTCCAGTCGGGAAA
CCTGTCGTGCCAGCGGATCCGCATCTCAATTAGTCAGCAACCATAGTCCCGCCCCTAACTCCGCCCATCC
CGCCCCTAACTCCGCCCAGTTCCGCCCATTCTCCGCCCCATGGCTGACTAATTTTTTTTATTTATGCAGA
GGCCGAGGCCGCCTCGGCCTCTGAGCTATTCCAGAAGTAGTGAGGAGGCTTTTTTGGAGGCCTAGGCTTT
TGCAAAAAGCTAACTTGTTTATTGCAGCTTATAATGGTTACAAATAAAGCAATAGCATCACAAATTTCAC
AAATAAAGCATTTTTTTCACTGCATTCTAGTTGTGGTTTGTCCAAACTCATCAATGTATCTTATCATGTC
TGGATCCGCTGCATTAATGAATCGGCCAACGCGCGGGGAGAGGCGGTTTGCGTATTGGGCGCTCTTCCGC
TTCCTCGCTCACTGACTCGCTGCGCTCGGTCGTTCGGCTGCGGCGAGCGGTATCAGCTCACTCAAAGGCG
GTAATACGGTTATCCACAGAATCAGGGGATAACGCAGGAAAGAACATGTGAGCAAAAGGCCAGCAAAAGG
CCAGGAACCGTAAAAAGGCCGCGTTGCTGGCGTTTTTCCATAGGCTCCGCCCCCCTGACGAGCATCACAA
AAATCGACGCTCAAGTCAGAGGTGGCGAAACCCGACAGGACTATAAAGATACCAGGCGTTTCCCCCTGGA
AGCTCCCTCGTGCGCTCTCCTGTTCCGACCCTGCCGCTTACCGGATACCTGTCCGCCTTTCTCCCTTCGG
GAAGCGTGGCGCTTTCTCAATGCTCACGCTGTAGGTATCTCAGTTCGGTGTAGGTCGTTCGCTCCAAGCT
GGGCTGTGTGCACGAACCCCCCGTTCAGCCCGACCGCTGCGCCTTATCCGGTAACTATCGTCTTGAGTCC
AACCCGGTAAGACACGACTTATCGCCACTGGCAGCAGCCACTGGTAACAGGATTAGCAGAGCGAGGTATG
TAGGCGGTGCTACAGAGTTCTTGAAGTGGTGGCCTAACTACGGCTACACTAGAAGGACAGTATTTGGTAT
CTGCGCTCTGCTGAAGCCAGTTACCTTCGGAAAAAGAGTTGGTAGCTCTTGATCCGGCAAACAAACCACC
GCTGGTAGCGGTGGTTTTTTTGTTTGCAAGCAGCAGATTACGCGCAGAAAAAAAGGATCTCAAGAAGATC
CTTTGATCTTTTCTACGGGGTCTGACGCTCAGTGGAACGAAAACTCACGTTAAGGGATTTTGGTCATGAG
ATTATCAAAAAGGATCTTCACCTAGATCCTTTTAAATTAAAAATGAAGTTTTAAATCAATCTAAAGTATA
TATGAGTAAACTTGGTCTGACAGTTACCAATGCTTAATCAGTGAGGCACCTATCTCAGCGATCTGTCTAT
TTCGTTCATCCATAGTTGCCTGACTCCCCGTCGTGTAGATAACTACGATACGGGAGGGCTTACCATCTGG
CCCCAGTGCTGCAATGATACCGCGAGACCCACGCTCACCGGCTCCAGATTTATCAGCAATAAACCAGCCA
GCCGGAAGGGCCGAGCGCAGAAGTGGTCCTGCAACTTTATCCGCCTCCATCCAGTCTATTAATTGTTGCC
GGGAAGCTAGAGTAAGTAGTTCGCCAGTTAATAGTTTGCGCAACGTTGTTGCCATTGCTACAGGCATCGT
GGTGTCACGCTCGTCGTTTGGTATGGCTTCATTCAGCTCCGGTTCCCAACGATCAAGGCGAGTTACATGA
TCCCCCATGTTGTGCAAAAAAGCGGTTAGCTCCTTCGGTCCTCCGATCGTTGTCAGAAGTAAGTTGGCCG
CAGTGTTATCACTCATGGTTATGGCAGCACTGCATAATTCTCTTACTGTCATGCCATCCGTAAGATGCTT
TTCTGTGACTGGTGAGTACTCAACCAAGTCATTCTGAGAATAGTGTATGCGGCGACCGAGTTGCTCTTGC
CCGGCGTCAATACGGGATAATACCGCGCCACATAGCAGAACTTTAAAAGTGCTCATCATTGGAAAACGTT
CTTCGGGGCGAAAACTCTCAAGGATCTTACCGCTGTTGAGATCCAGTTCGATGTAACCCACTCGTGCACC
CAACTGATCTTCAGCATCTTTTACTTTCACCAGCGTTTCTGGGTGAGCAAAAACAGGAAGGCAAAATGCC
GCAAAAAAGGGAATAAGGGCGACACGGAAATGTTGAATACTCATACTCTTCCTTTTTCAATATTATTGAA
GCATTTATCAGGGTTATTGTCTCATGAGCGGATACATATTTGAATGTATTTAGAAAAATAAACAAATAGG
GGTTCCGCGCACATTTCCCCGAAAAGTGCCACCTG
Features (pLannotate 1.2.2; 23 found; start..end, strand, type, name):
      5..384     +  enhancer       CMV enhancer: human cytomegalovirus immediate early enhancer
    386..661     +  promoter       chicken β-actin promoter: No description available
    662..1674    +  intron         chimeric intron: chimera between introns from chicken β-actin and rabbit β-globin
   1864..3465    +  CDS            Cas9(N): N-terminal portion of Streptococcus pyogenes Cas9 (Zetsche et al., 2015)
   3466..5964    +  CDS            Cas9(C): C-terminal portion of Streptococcus pyogenes Cas9 (Zetsche et al., 2015)
   5965..6012    +  CDS            nucleoplasmin NLS: bipartite nuclear localization signal from nucleoplasmin
   6022..6048    -  misc_feature   MCS (fragment): pBluescript multiple cloning site
   6050..6636    +  misc_feature   IRES2: internal ribosome entry site (IRES) of the encephalomyocarditis virus (EMCV)
   6643..7020    +  CDS            H2B: human histone H2B; HIST1H2BJ
   7039..7716    +  CDS            mRFP1: monomeric derivative of DsRed (Campbell et al., 2002) mammalian codon-optimized
   7724..7801    +  CDS            HBB (fragment): HBB_PONPY - Experimental evidence at transcript level: Swiss-Prot protein existence level 2. Involved in oxygen transport from the lung to the various peripheral tissues. From Pongo pygmaeus (Bornean orangutan).
   7872..7927    +  polyA_signal   β-globin poly(A) signal: rabbit β-globin polyadenylation signal (Gil and Proudfoot, 1987)
   8340..8362    -  protein_bind   lac operator (fragment): The lac repressor binds to the lac operator to inhibit transcription in E. coli. This inhibition can be relieved by adding lactose or isopropyl-β-D-thiogalactopyranoside (IPTG). lac repressor encoded by lacI
   8366..8396    -  promoter       lac promoter: promoter for the E. coli lac operon
   8411..8432    -  protein_bind   CAP binding site: CAP binding activates transcription in the presence of cAMP. E. coli catabolite activator protein
   8445..8484    -  CDS            lacI (fragment): lac repressor; lacI; The lac repressor binds to the lac operator to inhibit transcription in E. coli. This inhibition can be relieved by adding lactose or isopropyl-β-D-thiogalactopyranoside (IPTG).
   8491..8513    +  promoter       SV40 promoter (fragment): SV40 enhancer and early promoter
   8537..8672    +  rep_origin     SV40 ori: SV40 origin of replication
   8692..8826    +  polyA_signal   SV40 poly(A) signal: SV40 polyadenylation signal
   8828..8882    -  CDS            lacI (fragment): lac repressor; lacI; The lac repressor binds to the lac operator to inhibit transcription in E. coli. This inhibition can be relieved by adding lactose or isopropyl-β-D-thiogalactopyranoside (IPTG).
   9065..9653    -  rep_origin     ori: high-copy-number ColE1/pMB1/pBR322/pUC origin of replication
   9824..10684   -  CDS            AmpR: β-lactamase; bla; confers resistance to ampicillin, carbenicillin, and related antibiotics
  10685..10789   -  promoter       AmpR promoter: bla
