[The description below was written by a language model from this plasmid's Addgene catalogue record and pLannotate feature annotations shown in this document.]
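Description:
pCI Cas9 H2B-RFP is a 10.8 kb expression plasmid for ubiquitous, constitutive production of Streptococcus pyogenes Cas9 together with a nuclear fluorescent reporter. It was built by inserting a roughly 4.1 kb Cas9 coding sequence by Gibson assembly into the EcoRV site of the pCI IRES H2B RFP backbone. It is catalogued as a mammalian expression/CRISPR vector, and the associated publication describes a genome and epigenome engineering toolkit for the chicken embryo. In bacteria it is maintained through a high-copy ColE1/pUC-type origin and selected with ampicillin via the AmpR (β-lactamase) gene and its own promoter. The backbone also retains an SV40 origin, an SV40 poly(A) signal, and remnants of lac regulatory elements, none of which are part of the main expression unit.

The payload is a single bicistronic transcription unit driven by the CAG promoter, annotated here as its three components: the CMV immediate-early enhancer, the chicken β-actin promoter, and a chimeric β-actin/β-globin intron. The first cistron encodes full-length Cas9 (annotated as contiguous N- and C-terminal portions) with a C-terminal bipartite nucleoplasmin nuclear localization signal. An EMCV internal ribosome entry site then allows cap-independent translation of the second cistron, human histone H2B followed by mRFP1, which the record describes as an H2B-RFP reporter. The transcript ends at a rabbit β-globin polyadenylation signal. Because both proteins come from one mRNA, red chromatin-associated nuclear fluorescence marks the cells that express Cas9, so transfected or electroporated cells can be identified. No guide RNA cassette is annotated, so guide RNAs would have to be supplied from a separate construct.
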