Addgene plasmid #92397: pCI Cas9 H2B-RFP
Purpose: CAG-driven ubiquitous expression of Cas9 with Histone2B-RFP reporter controlled by IRES
Depositing lab: Tatjana Sauka-Spengler. Depositing organization: University of Oxford. Publication: Genome and epigenome engineering CRISPR toolkit for in vivo modulation of cis-regulatory interactions and gene expression in the chicken embryo. Williams RM, Senanayake U, Artibani M, Taylor G, Wells D, Ahmed AA, Sauka-Spengler T. Development. 2018 Feb 23;145(4). pii: dev.160333. doi: 10.1242/dev.160333. PubMed 29386245.
Backbone
  Vector backbone: pCI IRES H2B RFP
  Backbone size w/o insert (bp): 6714
  Total vector size (bp): 10815
  Vector type: Mammalian Expression, CRISPR
Growth in bacteria
  Bacterial resistance: Ampicillin, 100 μg/mL
  Growth temperature: 37°C
  Growth strain: DH5alpha
  Copy number: High Copy
Gene/Insert
  Gene/Insert name: Cas9
  Insert size (bp): 4101
  Promoter: CAG
  Cloning method: Gibson Cloning
  Sequencing primers: 5′ AGCTCATCGATAAGCTTGATGCCACcatggcccca; 3′ CCGGGCTGCAGGAATTCGATctatcattactttttcttttttgcctggcc
Resource information
  A portion of this plasmid was derived from a plasmid made by: Cas9 was cloned into the EcoRV site of pCI IRES H2B RFP
Terms and licenses: Academic/Nonprofit Terms; Industry Terms: Not Available to Industry
Depositor comments: Please visit https://www.biorxiv.org/content/early/2017/05/08/135525 for bioRxiv preprint.
How to cite: pCI Cas9 H2B-RFP was a gift from Tatjana Sauka-Spengler (Addgene plasmid # 92397 ; http://n2t.net/addgene:92397 ; RRID:Addgene_92397)
