>Addgene plasmid #92397 | pCI Cas9 H2B-RFP | addgene partial sequence | sequence record 181406 | Addgene NGS Result
GCTTGATGCCACCATGGCCCCAAAGAAGAAGCGGAAGGTCGGTATCCACGGAGTCCCAGCAGCCGACAAG
AAGTACAGCATCGGCCTGGACATCGGCACCAACTCTGTGGGCTGGGCCGTGATCACCGACGAGTACAAGG
TGCCCAGCAAGAAATTCAAGGTGCTGGGCAACACCGACCGGCACAGCATCAAGAAGAACCTGATCGGAGC
CCTGCTGTTCGACAGCGGCGAAACAGCCGAGGCCACCCGGCTGAAGAGAACCGCCAGAAGAAGATACACC
AGACGGAAGAACCGGATCTGCTATCTGCAAGAGATCTTCAGCAACGAGATGGCCAAGGTGGACGACAGCT
TCTTCCACAGACTGGAAGAGTCCTTCCTGGTGGAAGAGGATAAGAAGCACGAGCGGCACCCCATCTTCGG
CAACATCGTGGACGAGGTGGCCTACCACGAGAAGTACCCCACCATCTACCACCTGAGAAAGAAACTGGTG
GACAGCACCGACAAGGCCGACCTGCGGCTGATCTATCTGGCCCTGGCCCACATGATCAAGTTCCGGGGCC
ACTTCCTGATCGAGGGCGACCTGAACCCCGACAACAGCGACGTGGACAAGCTGTTCATCCAGCTGGTGCA
GACCTACAACCAGCTGTTCGAGGAAAACCCCATCAACGCCAGCGGCGTGGACGCCAAGGCCATCCTGTCT
GCCAGACTGAGCAAGAGCAGACGGCTGGAAAATCTGATCGCCCAGCTGCCCGGCGAGAAGAAGAATGGCC
TGTTCGGAAACCTGATTGCCCTGAGCCTGGGCCTGACCCCCAACTTCAAGAGCAACTTCGACCTGGCCGA
GGATGCCAAACTGCAGCTGAGCAAGGACACCTACGACGACGACCTGGACAACCTGCTGGCCCAGATCGGC
GACCAGTACGCCGACCTGTTTCTGGCCGCCAAGAACCTGTCCGACGCCATCCTGCTGAGCGACATCCTGA
GAGTGAACACCGAGATCACCAAGGCCCCCCTGAGCGCCTCTATGATCAAGAGATACGACGAGCACCACCA
GGACCTGACCCTGCTGAAAGCTCTCGTGCGGCAGCAGCTGCCTGAGAAGTACAAAGAGATTTTCTTCGAC
CAGAGCAAGAACGGCTACGCCGGCTACATTGACGGCGGAGCCAGCCAGGAAGAGTTCTACAAGTTCATCA
AGCCCATCCTGGAAAAGATGGACGGCACCGAGGAACTGCTCGTGAAGCTGAACAGAGAGGACCTGCTGCG
GAAGCAGCGGACCTTCGACAACGGCAGCATCCCCCACCAGATCCACCTGGGAGAGCTGCACGCCATTCTG
CGGCGGCAGGAAGATTTTTACCCATTCCTGAAGGACAACCGGGAAAAGATCGAGAAGATCCTGACCTTCC
GCATCCCCTACTACGTGGGCCCTCTGGCCAGGGGAAACAGCAGATTCGCCTGGATGACCAGAAAGAGCGA
GGAAACCATCACCCCCTGGAACTTCGAGGAAGTGGTGGACAAGGGCGCTTCCGCCCAGAGCTTCATCGAG
CGGATGACCAACTTCGATAAGAACCTGCCCAACGAGAAGGTGCTGCCCAAGCACAGCCTGCTGTACGAGT
ACTTCACCGTGTATAACGAGCTGACCAAAGTGAAATACGTGACCGAGGGAATGAGAAAGCCCGCCTTCCT
GAGCGGCGAGCAGAAAAAGGCCATCGTGGACCTGCTGTTCAAGACCAACCGGAAAGTGACCGTGAAGCAG
CTGAAAGAGGACTACTTCAAGAAAATCGAGTGCTTCGACTCCGTGGAAATCTCCGGCGTGGAAGATCGGT
TCAACGCCTCCCTGGGCACATACCACGATCTGCTGAAAATTATCAAGGACAAGGACTTCCTGGACAATGA
GGAAAACGAGGACATTCTGGAAGATATCGTGCTGACCCTGACACTGTTTGAGGACAGAGAGATGATCGAG
GAACGGCTGAAAACCTATGCCCACCTGTTCGACGACAAAGTGATGAAGCAGCTGAAGCGGCGGAGATACA
CCGGCTGGGGCAGGCTGAGCCGGAAGCTGATCAACGGCATCCGGGACAAGCAGTCCGGCAAGACAATCCT
GGATTTCCTGAAGTCCGACGGCTTCGCCAACAGAAACTTCATGCAGCTGATCCACGACGACAGCCTGACC
TTTAAAGAGGACATCCAGAAAGCCCAGGTGTCCGGCCAGGGCGATAGCCTGCACGAGCACATTGCCAATC
TGGCCGGCAGCCCCGCCATTAAGAAGGGCATCCTGCAGACAGTGAAGGTGGTGGACGAGCTCGTGAAAGT
GATGGGCCGGCACAAGCCCGAGAACATCGTGATCGAAATGGCCAGAGAGAACCAGACCACCCAGAAGGGA
CAGAAGAACAGCCGCGAGAGAATGAAGCGGATCGAAGAGGGCATCAAAGAGCTGGGCAGCCAGATCCTGA
AAGAACACCCCGTGGAAAACACCCAGCTGCAGAACGAGAAGCTGTACCTGTACTACCTGCAGAATGGGCG
GGATATGTACGTGGACCAGGAACTGGACATCAACCGGCTGTCCGACTACGATGTGGACCATATCGTGCCT
CAGAGCTTTCTGAAGGACGACTCCATCGACAACAAGGTGCTGACCAGAAGCGACAAGAACCGGGGCAAGA
GCGACAACGTGCCCTCCGAAGAGGTCGTGAAGAAGATGAAGAACTACTGGCGGCAGCTGCTGAACGCCAA
GCTGATTACCCAGAGAAAGTTCGACAATCTGACCAAGGCCGAGAGAGGCGGCCTGAGCGAACTGGATAAG
GCCGGCTTCATCAAGAGACAGCTGGTGGAAACCCGGCAGATCACAAAGCACGTGGCACAGATCCTGGACT
CCCGGATGAACACTAAGTACGACGAGAATGACAAGCTGATCCGGGAAGTGAAAGTGATCACCCTGAAGTC
CAAGCTGGTGTCCGATTTCCGGAAGGATTTCCAGTTTTACAAAGTGCGCGAGATCAACAACTACCACCAC
GCCCACGACGCCTACCTGAACGCCGTCGTGGGAACCGCCCTGATCAAAAAGTACCCTAAGCTGGAAAGCG
AGTTCGTGTACGGCGACTACAAGGTGTACGACGTGCGGAAGATGATCGCCAAGAGCGAGCAGGAAATCGG
CAAGGCTACCGCCAAGTACTTCTTCTACAGCAACATCATGAACTTTTTCAAGACCGAGATTACCCTGGCC
AACGGCGAGATCCGGAAGCGGCCTCTGATCGAGACAAACGGCGAAACCGGGGAGATCGTGTGGGATAAGG
GCCGGGATTTTGCCACCGTGCGGAAAGTGCTGAGCATGCCCCAAGTGAATATCGTGAAAAAGACCGAGGT
GCAGACAGGCGGCTTCAGCAAAGAGTCTATCCTGCCCAAGAGGAACAGCGATAAGCTGATCGCCAGAAAG
AAGGACTGGGACCCTAAGAAGTACGGCGGCTTCGACAGCCCCACCGTGGCCTATTCTGTGCTGGTGGTGG
CCAAAGTGGAAAAGGGCAAGTCCAAGAAACTGAAGAGTGTGAAAGAGCTGCTGGGGATCACCATCATGGA
AAGAAGCAGCTTCGAGAAGAATCCCATCGACTTTCTGGAAGCCAAGGGCTACAAAGAAGTGAAAAAGGAC
CTGATCATCAAGCTGCCTAAGTACTCCCTGTTCGAGCTGGAAAACGGCCGGAAGAGAATGCTGGCCTCTG
CCGGCGAACTGCAGAAGGGAAACGAACTGGCCCTGCCCTCCAAATATGTGAACTTCCTGTACCTGGCCAG
CCACTATGAGAAGCTGAAGGGCTCCCCCGAGGATAATGAGCAGAAACAGCTGTTTGTGGAACAGCACAAG
CACTACCTGGACGAGATCATCGAGCAGATCAGCGAGTTCTCCAAGAGAGTGATCCTGGCCGACGCTAATC
TGGACAAAGTGCTGTCCGCCTACAACAAGCACCGGGATAAGCCCATCAGAGAGCAGGCCGAGAATATCAT
CCACCTGTTTACCCTGACCAATCTGGGAGCCCCTGCCGCCTTCAAGTACTTTGACACCACCATCGACCGG
AAGAGGTACACCAGCACCAAAGAGGTGCTGGACGCCACCCTGATCCACCAGAGCATCACCGGCCTGTACG
AGACACGGATCGACCTGTCTCAGCTGGGAGGCGACAAAAGGCCGGCGGCCACGAAAAAGGCCGGCCAGGC
AAAAAAGAAAAAGTAATGATAGATCGAATTCCTGCAGCCCGGGGGATCCGCCCCTCTCCCTCCCCCCCCC
CTAACGTTACTGGCCGAAGCCGCTTGGAATAAGGCCGGTGTGCGTTTGTCTATATGTTATTTTCCACCAT
ATTGCCGTCTTTTGGCAATGTGAGGGCCCGGAAACCTGGCCCTGTCTTCTTGACGAGCATTCCTAGGGGT
CTTTCCCCTCTCGCCAAAGGAATGCAAGGTCTGTTGAATGTCGTGAAGGAAGCAGTTCCTCTGGAAGCTT
CTTGAAGACAAACAACGTCTGTAGCGACCCTTTGCAGGCAGCGGAACCCCCCACCTGGCGACAGGTGCCT
CTGCGGCCAAAAGCCACGTGTATAAGATACACCTGCAAAGGCGGCACAACCCCAGTGCCACGTTGTGAGT
TGGATAGTTGTGGAAAGAGTCAAATGGCTCTCCTCAAGCGTATTCAACAAGGGGCTGAAGGATGCCCAGA
AGGTACCCCATTGTATGGGATCTGATCTGGGGCCTCGGTACACATGCTTTACATGTGTTTAGTCGAGGTT
AAAAAAACGTCTAGGCCCCCCGAACCACGGGGACGTGGTTTTCCTTTGAAAAACACGATGATAATATGGC
CACAACCATGGTTATGCCAGAGCCAGCGAAGTCTGCTCCCGCCCCGAAAAAGGGCTCCAAGAAGGCGGTG
ACTAAGGCGCAGAAGAAAGGCGGCAAGAAGCGCAAGCGCAGCCGCAAGGAGAGCTATTCCATCTATGTGT
ACAAGGTTCTGAAGCAGGTCCACCCTGACACCGGCATTTCGTCCAAGGCCATGGGCATCATGAATTCGTT
TGTGAACGACATTTTCGAGCGCATCGCAGGTGAGGCTTCCCGCCTGGCGCATTACAACAAGCGCTCGACC
ATCACCTCCAGGGAGATCCAGACGGCCGTGCGCCTGCTGCTGCCTGGGGAGTTGGCCAAGCACGCCGTGT
CCGAGGGTACTAAGGCCATCACCAAGTACACCAGCGCTAAGGATCCACCGGTCGCCACCATGGCCTCCTC
CGAGGACGTCATCAAGGAGTTCATGCGCTTCAAGGTGCGCATGGAGGGCTCCGTGAACGGCCACGAGTTC
GAGATCGAGGGCGAGGGCGAGGGCCGCCCCTACGAGGGCACCCAGACCGCCAAGCTGAAGGTGACCAAGG
GCGGCCCCCTGCCCTTCGCCTGGGACATCCTGTCCCCTCAGTTCCAGTACGGCTCCAAGGCCTACGTGAA
GCACCCCGCCGACATCCCCGACTACTTGAAGCTGTCCTTCCCCGAGGGCTTCAAGTGGGAGCGCGTGATG
AACTTCGAGGACGGCGGCGTGGTGACCGTGACCCAGGACTCCTCCCTGCAGGACGGCGAGTTCATCTACA
AGGTGAAGCTGCGCGGCACCAACTTCCCCTCCGACGGCCCCGTAATGCAGAAGAAGACCATGGGCTGGGA
GGCCTCCACCGAGCGGATGTACCCCGAGGACGGCGCCCTGAAGGGCGAGATCAAGATGAGGCTGAAGCTG
AAGGACGGCGGCCACTACGACGCCGAGGTCAAGACCACCTACATGGCCAAGAAGCCCGTGCAGCTGCCCG
GCGCCTACAAGACCGACATCAAGCTGGACATCACCTCCCACAACGAGGACTACACCATCGTGGAACAGTA
CGAGCGCGCCGAGGGCCGCCACTCCACCGGCGCCTAAGCGGCCGCAATTCACTCCTCAGGTGCAGGCTGC
CTATCAGAAGGTGGTGGCTGGTGTGGCCAATGCCCTGGCTCACAAATACCACTGAGATCTTTTTCCCTCT
GCCAAAAATTATGGGGACATCATGAAGCCCCTTGAGCATCTGACTTCTGGCTAATAAAGGAAATTTATTT
TCATTGCAATAGTGTGTTGGAATTTTTTGTGTCTCTCACTCGGAAGGACATATGGGAGGGCAAATCATTT
AAAACATCAGAATGAGTATTTGGTTTAGAGTTTGGCAACATATGCCCATATGCTGGCTGCCATGAACAAA
GGTTGGCTATAAAGAGGTCATCAGTATATGAAACAGCCCCCTGCTGTCCATTCCTTATTCCATAGAAAAG
CCTTGACTTGAGGTTAGATTTTTTTTATATTTTGTTTTGTGTTATTTTTTTCTTTAACATCCCTAAAATT
TTCCTTACATGTTTTACTAGCCAGATTTTTCCTCCTCTCCTGACTACTCCCAGTCATAGCTGTCCCTCTT
CTCTTATGGAGATCCCTCGACCTGCACCGTCGACCAGCTGGTCGACGGTGCACCGTCGACCAGCTTGGCG
TAATCATGGTCATAGCTGTTTCCTGTGTGAAATTGTTATCCGCTCACAATTCCACACAACATACGAGCCG
GAAGCATAAAGTGTAAAGCCTGGGGTGCCTAATGAGTGAGCTAACTCACATTAATTGCGTTGCGCTCACT
GCCCGCTTTCCAGTCGGGAAACCTGTCGTGCCAGCGGATCCGCATCTCAATTAGTCAGCAACCATAGTCC
CGCCCCTAACTCCGCCCATCCCGCCCCTAACTCCGCCCAGTTCCGCCCATTCTCCGCCCCATGGCTGACT
AATTTTTTTTATTTATGCAGAGGCCGAGGCCGCCTCGGCCTCTGAGCTATTCCAGAAGTAGTGAGGAGGC
TTTTTTGGAGGCCTAGGCTTTTGCAAAAAGCTAACTTGTTTATTGCAGCTTATAATGGTTACAAATAAAG
CAATAGCATCACAAATTTCACAAATAAAGCATTTTTTTCACTGCATTCTAGTTGTGGTTTGTCCAAACTC
ATCAATGTATCTTATCATGTCTGGATCCGCTGCATTAATGAATCGGCCAACGCGCGGGGAGAGGCGGTTT
GCGTATTGGGCGCTCTTCCGCTTCCTCGCTCACTGACTCGCTGCGCTCGGTCGTTCGGCTGCGGCGAGCG
GTATCAGCTCACTCAAAGGCGGTAATACGGTTATCCACAGAATCAGGGGATAACGCAGGAAAGAACATGT
GAGCAAAAGGCCAGCAAAAGGCCAGGAACCGTAAAAAGGCCGCGTTGCTGGCGTTTTTCCATAGGCTCCG
CCCCCCTGACGAGCATCACAAAAATCGACGCTCAAGTCAGAGGTGGCGAAACCCGACAGGACTATAAAGA
TACCAGGCGTTTCCCCCTGGAAGCTCCCTCGTGCGCTCTCCTGTTCCGACCCTGCCGCTTACCGGATACC
TGTCCGCCTTTCTCCCTTCGGGAAGCGTGGCGCTTTCTCATAGCTCACGCTGTAGGTATCTCAGTTCGGT
GTAGGTCGTTCGCTCCAAGCTGGGCTGTGTGCACGAACCCCCCGTTCAGCCCGACCGCTGCGCCTTATCC
GGTAACTATCGTCTTGAGTCCAACCCGGTAAGACACGACTTATCGCCACTGGCAGCAGCCACTGGTAACA
GGATTAGCAGAGCGAGGTATGTAGGCGGTGCTACAGAGTTCTTGAAGTGGTGGCCTAACTACGGCTACAC
TAGAAGAACAGTATTTGGTATCTGCGCTCTGCTGAAGCCAGTTACCTTCGGAAAAAGAGTTGGTAGCTCT
TGATCCGGCAAACAAACCACCGCTGGTAGCGGTGGTTTTTTTGTTTGCAAGCAGCAGATTACGCGCAGAA
AAAAAGGATCTCAAGAAGATCCTTTGATCTTTTCTACGGGGTCTGACGCTCAGTGGAACGAAAACTCACG
TTAAGGGATTTTGGTCATGAGATTATCAAAAAGGATCTTCACCTAGATCCTTTTAAATTAAAAATGAAGT
TTTAAATCAATCTAAAGTATATATGAGTAAACTTGGTCTGACAGTTACCAATGCTTAATCAGTGAGGCAC
CTATCTCAGCGATCTGTCTATTTCGTTCATCCATAGTTGCCTGACTCCCCGTCGTGTAGATAACTACGAT
ACGGGAGGGCTTACCATCTGGCCCCAGTGCTGCAATGATACCGCGAGACCCACGCTCACCGGCTCCAGAT
TTATCAGCAATAAACCAGCCAGCCGGAAGGGCCGAGCGCAGAAGTGGTCCTGCAACTTTATCCGCCTCCA
TCCAGTCTATTAATTGTTGCCGGGAAGCTAGAGTAAGTAGTTCGCCAGTTAATAGTTTGCGCAACGTTGT
TGCCATTGCTACAGGCATCGTGGTGTCACGCTCGTCGTTTGGTATGGCTTCATTCAGCTCCGGTTCCCAA
CGATCAAGGCGAGTTACATGATCCCCCATGTTGTGCAAAAAAGCGGTTAGCTCCTTCGGTCCTCCGATCG
TTGTCAGAAGTAAGTTGGCCGCAGTGTTATCACTCATGGTTATGGCAGCACTGCATAATTCTCTTACTGT
CATGCCATCCGTAAGATGCTTTTCTGTGACTGGTGAGTACTCAACCAAGTCATTCTGAGAATAGTGTATG
CGGCGACCGAGTTGCTCTTGCCCGGCGTCAATACGGGATAATACCGCGCCACATAGCAGAACTTTAAAAG
TGCTCATCATTGGAAAACGTTCTTCGGGGCGAAAACTCTCAAGGATCTTACCGCTGTTGAGATCCAGTTC
GATGTAACCCACTCGTGCACCCAACTGATCTTCAGCATCTTTTACTTTCACCAGCGTTTCTGGGTGAGCA
AAAACAGGAAGGCAAAATGCCGCAAAAAAGGGAATAAGGGCGACACGGAAATGTTGAATACTCATACTCT
TCCTTTTTCAATATTATTGAAGCATTTATCAGGGTTATTGTCTCATGAGCGGATACATATTTGAATGTAT
TTAGAAAAATAAACAAATAGGGGTTCCGCGCACATTTCCCCGAAAAGTGCCACCTGGGTC
